>Addgene plasmid #117901 | AtCOPT2 upGFP | addgene full sequence | sequence record 231110 | Addgene NGS Result
AGATCTAACATCCAAAGACGAAAGGTTGAATGAAACCTTTTTGCCATCCGACATCCACAGGTCCATTCTC
ACACATAAGTGCCAAACGCAACAGGAGGGGATACACTAGCAGCAGACCGTTGCAAACGCAGGACCTCCAC
TCCTCTTCTCCTCAACACCCACTTTTGCCATCGAAAAACCAGCCCAGTTATTGGGCTTGATTGGAGCTCG
CTCATTCCAATTCCTTCTATTAGGCTACTAACACCATGACTTTATTAGCCTGTCTATCCTGGCCCCCCTG
GCGAGGTTCATGTTTGTTTATTTCCGAATGCAACAAGCTCCGCATTACACCCGAACATCACTCCAGATGA
GGGCTTTCTGAGTGTGGGGTCAAATAGTTTCATGTTCCCCAAATGGCCCAAAACTGACAGTTTAAACGCT
GTCTTGGAACCTAATATGACAAAAGCGTGATCTCATCCAAGATGAACTAAGTTTGGTTCGTTGAAATGCT
AACGGCCAGTTGGTCAAAAAGAAACTTCCAAAAGTCGGCATACCGTTTGTCTTGTTTGGTATTGATTGAC
GAATGCTCAAAAATAATCTCATTAATGCTTAGCGCAGTCTCTCTATCGCTTCTGAACCCCGGTGCACCTG
TGCCGAAACGCAAATGGGGAAACACCCGCTTTTTGGATGATTATGCATTGTCTCCACATTGTATGCTTCC
AAGATTCTGGTGGGAATACTGCTGATAGCCTAACGTTCATGATCAAAATTTAACTGTTCTAACCCCTACT
TGACAGCAATATATAAACAGAAGGAAGCTGCCCTGTCTTAAACCTTTTTTTTTATCATCATTATTAGCTT
ACTTTCATAATTGCGACTGGTTCCAATTGACAAGCTTTTGATTTTAACGACTTTTAACGACAACTTGAGA
AGATCAAAAAACAACTAATTATTCGAAACGAGGAATTCGCTGAGGCTTAATATGGATCATGATCACATGC
ATGACATGCCACCACCATCACCATCATCATCATCGATGTCGAATCATACAACACCACACATGATGATGAT
GCACATGACCTTCTTTTGGGGTAAGAACACGGAGGTTCTCTTCTCCGGATGGCCCGGGACAAGCTCCGGC
ATGTACGCTCTCTGTCTCATTGTTATATTCCTCCTCGCCGTAATTGCCGAGTGGCTCGCTCATTCACCGA
TCCTACGTGTCAGTGGCTCAACCAATCGAGCCGCCGGGCTCGCTCAAACCGCTGTGTACACACTCAAGAC
TGGCCTTTCGTATTTGGTGATGCTCGCTGTTATGTCCTTTAACGCAGGTGTTTTCATCGTCGCTATCGCC
GGCTATGGCGTTGGTTTCTTTCTCTTTGGGAGCACTACTTTCAAGAAACCCTCCGATGACCAGAAAACCG
CCGAGCTTCTTCCGCCGTCTTCAGGCTGCGTTTGTGCATTAAACCTCAGCCTCGAGGGTTCGGAGAACCT
GTACTTCCAATCTGGTTCGATGGTGAGCAAGGGCGAGGAGCTGTTCACCGGGGTGGTGCCCATCCTGGTC
GAGCTGGACGGCGACGTAAACGGCCACAAGTTCAGCGTGTCCGGCGAGGGCGAGGGCGATGCCACCTACG
GCAAGCTGACCCTGAAGTTCATCTGCACCACCGGCAAGCTGCCCGTGCCCTGGCCCACCCTCGTGACCAC
CCTGACCTACGGCGTGCAGTGCTTCAGCCGCTACCCCGACCACATGAAGCAGCACGACTTCTTCAAGTCC
GCCATGCCCGAAGGCTACGTCCAGGAGCGCACCATCTTCTTCAAGGACGACGGCAACTACAAGACCCGCG
CCGAGGTGAAGTTCGAGGGCGACACCCTGGTGAACCGCATCGAGCTGAAGGGCATCGACTTCAAGGAGGA
CGGCAACATCCTGGGGCACAAGCTGGAGTACAACTACAACAGCCACAACGTCTATATCATGGCCGACAAG
CAGAAGAACGGCATCAAGGTGAACTTCAAGATCCGCCACAACATCGAGGACGGCAGCGTGCAGCTCGCCG
ACCACTACCAGCAGAACACCCCCATCGGCGACGGCCCCGTGCTGCTGCCCGACAACCACTACCTGAGCAC
CCAGTCCGCCCTGAGCAAAGACCCCAACGAGAAGCGCGATCACATGGTCCTGCTGGAGTTCGTGACCGCC
GCCGGGATCACTCTCGGCATGGACGAGCTGTACAAGTCGTCGCATCATCATCATCATCATTGAGTTTGTA
GCCTTAGACATGACTGTTCCTCAGTTCAAGTTGGGCACTTACGAGAAGACCGGTCTTGCTAGATTCTAAT
CAAGAGGATGTCAGAATGCCATTTGCCTGAGAGATGCAGGCTTCATTTTTGATACTTTTTTATTTGTAAC
CTATATAGTATAGGATTTTTTTTGTCATTTTGTTTCTTCTCGTACGAGCTTGCTCCTGATCAGCCTATCT
CGCAGCTGATGAATATCTTGTGGTAGGGGTTTGGGAAAATCATTCGAGTTTGATGTTTTTCTTGGTATTT
CCCACTCCTCTTCAGAGTACAGAAGATTAAGTGAGACCTTCGTTTGTGCGGATCCCCCACACACCATAGC
TTCAAAATGTTTCTACTCCTTTTTTACTCTTCCAGATTTTCTCGGACTCCGCGCATCGCCGTACCACTTC
AAAACACCCAAGCACAGCATACTAAATTTCCCCTCTTTCTTCCTCTAGGGTGTCGTTAATTACCCGTACT
AAAGGTTTGGAAAAGAAAAAAGAGACCGCCTCGTTTCTTTTTCTTCGTCGAAAAAGGCAATAAAAATTTT
TATCACGTTTCTTTTTCTTGAAAATTTTTTTTTTTGATTTTTTTCTCTTTCGATGACCTCCCATTGATAT
TTAAGTTAATAAACGGTCTTCAATTTCTCAAGTTTCAGTTTCATTTTTCTTGTTCTATTACAACTTTTTT
TACTTCTTGCTCATTAGAAAGAAAGCATAGCAATCTAATCTAAGGGCGGTGTTGACAATTAATCATCGGC
ATAGTATATCGGCATAGTATAATACGACAAGGTGAGGAACTAAACCATGGCCAAGTTGACCAGTGCCGTT
CCGGTGCTCACCGCGCGCGACGTCGCCGGAGCGGTCGAGTTCTGGACCGACCGGCTCGGGTTCTCCCGGG
ACTTCGTGGAGGACGACTTCGCCGGTGTGGTCCGGGACGACGTGACCCTGTTCATCAGCGCGGTCCAGGA
CCAGGTGGTGCCGGACAACACCCTGGCCTGGGTGTGGGTGCGCGGCCTGGACGAGCTGTACGCCGAGTGG
TCGGAGGTCGTGTCCACGAACTTCCGGGACGCCTCCGGGCCGGCCATGACCGAGATCGGCGAGCAGCCGT
GGGGGCGGGAGTTCGCCCTGCGCGACCCGGCCGGCAACTGCGTGCACTTCGTGGCCGAGGAGCAGGACTG
ACACGTCCGACGCGGCCCGACGGGTCCGAGGCCTCGGAGATCCGTCCCCCTTTTCCTTTGTCGATATCAT
GTAATTAGTTATGTCACGCTTACATTCACGCCCTCCCCCCACATCCGCTCTAACCGAAAAGGAAGGAGTT
AGACAACCTGAAGTCTAGGTCCCTATTTATTTTTTTATAGTTATGTTAGTATTAAGAACGTTATTTATAT
TTCAAATTTTTCTTTTTTTTCTGTACAGACGCGTGTACGCATGTAACATTATACTGAAAACCTTGCTTGA
GAAGGTTTTGGGACGCTCGAAGGCTTTAATTTGCAAGCTGGAGACCAACATGTGAGCAAAAGGCCAGCAA
AAGGCCAGGAACCGTAAAAAGGCCGCGTTGCTGGCGTTTTTCCATAGGCTCCGCCCCCCTGACGAGCATC
ACAAAAATCGACGCTCAAGTCAGAGGTGGCGAAACCCGACAGGACTATAAAGATACCAGGCGTTTCCCCC
TGGAAGCTCCCTCGTGCGCTCTCCTGTTCCGACCCTGCCGCTTACCGGATACCTGTCCGCCTTTCTCCCT
TCGGGAAGCGTGGCGCTTTCTCATAGCTCACGCTGTAGGTATCTCAGTTCGGTGTAGGTCGTTCGCTCCA
AGCTGGGCTGTGTGCACGAACCCCCCGTTCAGCCCGACCGCTGCGCCTTATCCGGTAACTATCGTCTTGA
GTCCAACCCGGTAAGACACGACTTATCGCCACTGGCAGCAGCCACTGGTAACAGGATTAGCAGAGCGAGG
TATGTAGGCGGTGCTACAGAGTTCTTGAAGTGGTGGCCTAACTACGGCTACACTAGAAGAACAGTATTTG
GTATCTGCGCTCTGCTGAAGCCAGTTACCTTCGGAAAAAGAGTTGGTAGCTCTTGATCCGGCAAACAAAC
CACCGCTGGTAGCGGTGGTTTTTTTGTTTGCAAGCAGCAGATTACGCGCAGAAAAAAAGGATCTCAAGAA
GATCCTTTGATCTTTTCTACGGGGTCTGACGCTCAGTGGAACGAAAACTCACGTTAAGGGATTTTGGTCA
TGAGATC
Features (pLannotate 1.2.2; 11 found; start..end, strand, type, name):
      2..940     +  promoter       AOX1 promoter: Pichia pastoris AOX1; inducible promoter, regulated by methanol
    962..1435    +  CDS            COPT2: COPT2_ARATH - Experimental evidence at transcript level: Swiss-Prot protein existence level 2. Involved in the transport of copper. From Arabidopsis thaliana (Mouse-ear cress).
   1490..2206    +  CDS            EGFP: EGFP is a basic (constitutively fluorescent) green fluorescent protein published in 1996, derived from Aequorea victoria. It is reported to be a rapidly-maturing weak dimer with moderate acid sensitivity.
   2212..2230    +  CDS            capTEV™ (fragment): composite tag for in vivo biotinylation, TEV protease cleavage, and 6xHis tagging
   2241..2306    +  CDS            AOX1 (fragment): ALOX1_KOMPC - Experimental evidence at protein level: Swiss-Prot protein existence level 1. Major isoform of alcohol oxidase, which catalyzes the oxidation of methanol to formaldehyde and hydrogen peroxide, the first step in the methanol utilization pathway of methylotrophic yeasts. From Komagataella phaffii (strain ATCC 76273 / CBS 7435 / CECT 11047 / NRRL Y-11430 / Wegner 21-1) (Yeast) (Pichia pastoris).
   2310..2556    +  terminator     AOX1 terminator: Pichia pastoris AOX1; transcription terminator for AOX1
   2577..2984    +  promoter       TEF1 promoter: S. cerevisiae TEF1; promoter for EF-1α
   2991..3038    +  promoter       EM7 promoter: synthetic bacterial promoter&nbsp
   3057..3431    +  CDS            BleoR: antibiotic-binding protein; Sh ble from Streptoalloteichus hindustanus; confers resistance to bleomycin, phleomycin, and Zeocin™
   3497..3744    +  terminator     CYC1 terminator: S. cerevisiae CYC1; transcription terminator for CYC1
   3819..4407    -  rep_origin     ori: high-copy-number ColE1/pMB1/pBR322/pUC origin of replication
