[The description below was written by a language model from this plasmid's Addgene catalogue record and pLannotate feature annotations shown in this document.]
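Description:
AtCOPT2 upGFP is a yeast expression plasmid built on the pPICZc backbone, designed for methanol-inducible protein production in Pichia pastoris (Komagataella phaffii). The sequenced record is about 4.5 kb. It is propagated in E. coli through a high-copy ColE1/pUC-type origin. Selection in both hosts relies on a single Sh ble (BleoR) gene conferring Zeocin resistance. This gene sits behind tandem promoters, the S. cerevisiae TEF1 promoter for yeast and the synthetic EM7 promoter for bacteria, and is followed by the CYC1 terminator. No yeast replication origin is annotated. This fits the usual use of pPICZ vectors, which are integrated into the Pichia genome through homology at the AOX1 sequences, although the record does not describe how this plasmid is introduced.

The payload is the Arabidopsis thaliana copper transporter COPT2 (AT3G46900), placed between the AOX1 promoter and the AOX1 terminator so that transcription is switched on by methanol. The COPT2 coding sequence is fused at its C terminus, through a short linker, to EGFP. A terminal hexahistidine tag follows, which the automated annotation picks up as a fragment of a composite TEV/His tag. The small "AOX1" coding fragment annotated just before the terminator is most likely residual AOX1 3′ sequence carried with the terminator region rather than part of the fusion.

The stated purpose is protein expression. A GFP-His fusion of this kind allows fluorescence to report expression level and the behaviour of the membrane protein, while the His tag supports metal-affinity purification. The record does not give the specific downstream application or the cloning method.
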