Addgene plasmid #117901: AtCOPT2 upGFP
Purpose: protein expression
Depositing lab: Geoffrey Chang. Depositing organization: University of California, San Diego (UCSD).
Backbone
  Vector backbone: pPICZc
  Backbone size w/o insert (bp): 3329
  Vector type: Yeast Expression
Growth in bacteria
  Bacterial resistance: Bleocin (Zeocin), 50 μg/mL
  Growth temperature: 37°C
  Growth strain: DH5alpha
  Copy number: High Copy
Gene/Insert
  Gene/Insert name: AtCOPT2 upGFP (alt name: COPT2)
  Species: A. thaliana (mustard weed)
  Entrez Gene: COPT2 (a.k.a. AT3G46900, copper transporter 2)
  Promoter: AOX
  Tag / fusion protein: eGFP (C terminal on insert)
  Cloning method: Unknown
  Sequencing primers: 5′ GACTGGTTCCAATTGACAAGC; 3′ GCAAATGGCATTCTGACATCC
Terms and licenses: Academic/Nonprofit Terms; Industry Terms: Not Available to Industry
Depositor comments: insert amino acid sequence: MDHDHMHDMPPPSPSSSSMSNHTTPHMMMMHMTFFWGKNTEVLFSGWPGTSSGMYALCLIVIFLLAVIAEWLAHSPILRVSGSTNRAAGLAQTAVYTLKTGLSYLVMLAVMSFNAGVFIVAIAGYGVGFFLFGSTTFKKPSDDQKTAELLPPSSGCVCENLYQSMVSKGEELFTGVVPILVELDGDVNGHKFSVSGEGEGDATYGKLTLKFICTTGKLPVPWPTLVTTLTYGVQCFSRYPDHMKQHDFFKSAMPEGYVQERTIFFKDDGNYKTRAEVKFEGDTLVNRIELKGIDFKEDGNILGHKLEYNYNSHNVYIMADKQKNGIKVNFKIRHNIEDGSVQLADHYQQNTPIGDGPVLLPDNHYLSTQSALSKDPNEKRDHMVLLEFVTAAGITLGMDELYKSSHHHHHH
How to cite: AtCOPT2 upGFP was a gift from Geoffrey Chang (Addgene plasmid # 117901 ; http://n2t.net/addgene:117901 ; RRID:Addgene_117901)
